>Addgene plasmid #106743 | gh83 | addgene full sequence | sequence record 221045 | Addgene Assembled Full Sequence
CTAAATTGTAAGCGTTAATATTTTGTTAAAATTCGCGTTAAATTTTTGTTAAATCAGCTCATTTTTTAAC
CAATAGGCCGAAATCGGCAAAATCCCTTATAAATCAAAAGAATAGACCGAGATAGGGTTGAGTGGCCGCT
ACAGGGCGCTCCCATTCGCCATTCAGGCTGCGCAACTGTTGGGAAGGGCGTTTCGGTGCGGGCCTCTTCG
CTATTACGCCAGCTGGCGAAAGGGGGATGTGCTGCAAGGCGATTAAGTTGGGTAACGCCAGGGTTTTCCC
AGTCACGACGTTGTAAAACGACGGCCAGTGAGCGCGACGTAATACGACTCACTATAGGGCGAATTGGCGG
AAGGCCGTCAAGGCCACGTGTCTTGTCCAGAGCTCGATATCGAATTCGAGGGCCTATTTCCCATGATTCC
TTCATATTTGCATATACGATACAAGGCTGTTAGAGAGATAATTGGAATTAATTTGACTGTAAACACAAAG
ATATTAGTACAAAATACGTGACGTAGAAAGTAATAATTTCTTGGGTAGTTTGCAGTTTTAAAATTATGTT
TTAAAATGGACTATCATATGCTTACCGTGACTTGAAAGTATTTCGATTTCTTGGCTTTATATATCTTGTG
GAAAGGACGAAACACCGCTGTCATGACTCCAGCGTAGTTTTAGAGCTAGAAATAGCAAGTTAAAATAAGG
CTAGTCCGTTATCAACTTGAAAAAGTGGCACCGAGTCGGTGCTTTTTTTGGTACCTGGAGCACAAGACTG
GCCTCATGGGCCTTCCGCTCACTGCCCGCTTTCCAGTCGGGAAACCTGTCGTGCCAGCTGCATTAACATG
GTCATAGCTGTTTCCTTGCGTATTGGGCGCTCTCCGCTTCCTCGCTCACTGACTCGCTGCGCTCGGTCGT
TCGGGTAAAGCCTGGGGTGCCTAATGAGCAAAAGGCCAGCAAAAGGCCAGGAACCGTAAAAAGGCCGCGT
TGCTGGCGTTTTTCCATAGGCTCCGCCCCCCTGACGAGCATCACAAAAATCGACGCTCAAGTCAGAGGTG
GCGAAACCCGACAGGACTATAAAGATACCAGGCGTTTCCCCCTGGAAGCTCCCTCGTGCGCTCTCCTGTT
CCGACCCTGCCGCTTACCGGATACCTGTCCGCCTTTCTCCCTTCGGGAAGCGTGGCGCTTTCTCATAGCT
CACGCTGTAGGTATCTCAGTTCGGTGTAGGTCGTTCGCTCCAAGCTGGGCTGTGTGCACGAACCCCCCGT
TCAGCCCGACCGCTGCGCCTTATCCGGTAACTATCGTCTTGAGTCCAACCCGGTAAGACACGACTTATCG
CCACTGGCAGCAGCCACTGGTAACAGGATTAGCAGAGCGAGGTATGTAGGCGGTGCTACAGAGTTCTTGA
AGTGGTGGCCTAACTACGGCTACACTAGAAGAACAGTATTTGGTATCTGCGCTCTGCTGAAGCCAGTTAC
CTTCGGAAAAAGAGTTGGTAGCTCTTGATCCGGCAAACAAACCACCGCTGGTAGCGGTGGTTTTTTTGTT
TGCAAGCAGCAGATTACGCGCAGAAAAAAAGGATCTCAAGAAGATCCTTTGATCTTTTCTACGGGGTCTG
ACGCTCAGTGGAACGAAAACTCACGTTAAGGGATTTTGGTCATGAGATTATCAAAAAGGATCTTCACCTA
GATCCTTTTAAATTAAAAATGAAGTTTTAAATCAATCTAAAGTATATATGAGTAAACTTGGTCTGACAGT
TACCAATGCTTAATCAGTGAGGCACCTATCTCAGCGATCTGTCTATTTCGTTCATCCATAGTTGCCTGAC
TCCCCGTCGTGTAGATAACTACGATACGGGAGGGCTTACCATCTGGCCCCAGTGCTGCAATGATACCGCG
AGAACCACGCTCACCGGCTCCAGATTTATCAGCAATAAACCAGCCAGCCGGAAGGGCCGAGCGCAGAAGT
GGTCCTGCAACTTTATCCGCCTCCATCCAGTCTATTAATTGTTGCCGGGAAGCTAGAGTAAGTAGTTCGC
CAGTTAATAGTTTGCGCAACGTTGTTGCCATTGCTACAGGCATCGTGGTGTCACGCTCGTCGTTTGGTAT
GGCTTCATTCAGCTCCGGTTCCCAACGATCAAGGCGAGTTACATGATCCCCCATGTTGTGCAAAAAAGCG
GTTAGCTCCTTCGGTCCTCCGATCGTTGTCAGAAGTAAGTTGGCCGCAGTGTTATCACTCATGGTTATGG
CAGCACTGCATAATTCTCTTACTGTCATGCCATCCGTAAGATGCTTTTCTGTGACTGGTGAGTACTCAAC
CAAGTCATTCTGAGAATAGTGTATGCGGCGACCGAGTTGCTCTTGCCCGGCGTCAATACGGGATAATACC
GCGCCACATAGCAGAACTTTAAAAGTGCTCATCATTGGAAAACGTTCTTCGGGGCGAAAACTCTCAAGGA
TCTTACCGCTGTTGAGATCCAGTTCGATGTAACCCACTCGTGCACCCAACTGATCTTCAGCATCTTTTAC
TTTCACCAGCGTTTCTGGGTGAGCAAAAACAGGAAGGCAAAATGCCGCAAAAAAGGGAATAAGGGCGACA
CGGAAATGTTGAATACTCATACTCTTCCTTTTTCAATATTATTGAAGCATTTATCAGGGTTATTGTCTCA
TGAGCGGATACATATTTGAATGTATTTAGAAAAATAAACAAATAGGGGTTCCGCGCACATTTCCCCGAAA
AGTGCCAC
Features (pLannotate 1.2.2; 10 found; start..end, strand, type, name):
      3..134     -  rep_origin     M13 ori (fragment): M13 bacteriophage origin of replication; arrow indicates direction of (+) strand synthesis
    155..311     -  CDS            lacZα (fragment): LacZα fragment of β-galactosidase; lacZ fragment
    320..338     +  promoter       T7 promoter: promoter for bacteriophage T7 RNA polymerase
    398..638     +  promoter       U6 promoter: RNA polymerase III promoter for human U6 snRNA
    667..742     +  misc_RNA       gRNA scaffold: guide RNA scaffold for the Streptococcus pyogenes CRISPR/Cas9 system
    789..836     -  CDS            lacI (fragment): lac repressor; lacI; The lac repressor binds to the lac operator to inhibit transcription in E. coli. This inhibition can be relieved by adding lactose or isopropyl-β-D-thiogalactopyranoside (IPTG).
    873..913     -  rep_origin     RSF ori (fragment): Plasmids containing the RSF 1030 origin of replication can be propagated in E. coli cells that contain additional plasmids with compatible origins.
    991..1579    -  rep_origin     ori: high-copy-number ColE1/pMB1/pBR322/pUC origin of replication
   1750..2610    -  CDS            AmpR: β-lactamase; bla; confers resistance to ampicillin, carbenicillin, and related antibiotics
   2611..2715    -  promoter       AmpR promoter: bla
