[The description below was written by a language model from this plasmid's Addgene catalogue record and pLannotate feature annotations shown in this document.]
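Description:
gh83 is a small (about 2.7 kb) mammalian guide RNA expression plasmid built on the EPB104 backbone, carrying a single gRNA directed against human MGAT5, the gene encoding the N-glycan branching enzyme GlcNAc-transferase V. It belongs to a validated gRNA collection covering the human glycosyltransferase genes. In bacteria it is maintained at high copy through a ColE1/pUC-type origin and selected with ampicillin via the β-lactamase gene and its native promoter. The annotation also picks up short remnants of an M13 origin, lacZα, lacI and an RSF origin. These are fragments left over from the cloning vector lineage and are not expected to be functional parts of the design.

The working cassette is a human U6 RNA polymerase III promoter followed by a short gap of the size expected for a 20-nt protospacer and then the Streptococcus pyogenes Cas9 gRNA scaffold. Transcription therefore yields a complete single guide RNA in which the MGAT5-specific spacer is fused to the Cas9-binding scaffold. A T7 promoter lies just upstream of the U6 promoter, and the sequencing primer listed in the record appears to read from this region. The restriction sites used to insert the spacer are not recorded.

The plasmid encodes no Cas9 and no mammalian selection marker or reporter, so the nuclease must be supplied separately, for example from a co-transfected plasmid or a Cas9-expressing cell line. Its intended use is CRISPR/Cas9 targeting of MGAT5 in human cells, typically to create knockouts for studying glycosylation.
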