Addgene plasmid #106743: gh83
Purpose: expression of gRNA targeting MGAT5
Depositing lab: Eric-Paul Bennett. Depositing organization: University of Copenhagen. Publication: A validated gRNA library for CRISPR/Cas9 targeting of the human glycosyltransferase genome. Narimatsu Y, Joshi HJ, Zhang Y, Gomes C, Chen YH, Lorenzetti F, Furukawa S, Schjoldager K, Hansen L, Clausen H, Bennett EP, Wandall HH. Glycobiology. 2018 Jan 5. pii: 4791732. doi: 10.1093/glycob/cwx101. PubMed 29315387.
Backbone
  Vector backbone: EPB104
  Backbone manufacturer: Eric-Paul Bennett (Addgene plasmid # 68369)
  Backbone size w/o insert (bp): 2376
  Vector type: Mammalian Expression
Growth in bacteria
  Bacterial resistance: Ampicillin, 100 μg/mL
  Growth temperature: 37°C
  Growth strain: DH5alpha
  Copy number: High Copy
Gene/Insert
  Gene/Insert name: MGAT5
  gRNA/shRNA sequence: GCTGTCATGACTCCAGCGTA
  Species: H. sapiens (human)
  Entrez Gene: MGAT5 (a.k.a. GNT-V, GNT-VA, MGAT5A, glcNAc-T V)
  Cloning method: Restriction Enzyme; 5′ cloning site unknown (unknown if destroyed); 3′ cloning site unknown (unknown if destroyed)
  Sequencing primers: 5′ T7NP
Terms and licenses: Academic/Nonprofit Terms; Industry Terms: Not Available to Industry
How to cite: gh83 was a gift from Eric-Paul Bennett (Addgene plasmid # 106743 ; http://n2t.net/addgene:106743 ; RRID:Addgene_106743)
