>Addgene plasmid #106743 | gh83 | addgene partial sequence | sequence record 221046 | hU6-F
AATTGGAATTAATTTGACTGTAAACACAAAGATATTAGTACAAAATACGTGACGTAGAAAGTAATAATTT
CTTGGGTAGTTTGCAGTTTTAAAATTATGTTTTAAAATGGACTATCATATGCTTACCGTGACTTGAAAGT
ATTTCGATTTCTTGGCTTTATATATCTTGTGGAAAGGACGAAACACCGCTGTCATGACTCCAGCGTAGTT
TTAGAGCTAGAAATAGCAAGTTAAAATAAGGCTAGTCCGTTATCAACTTGAAAAAGTGGCACCGAGTCGG
TGCTTTTTTTGGTACCTGGAGCACAAGACTGGCCTCATGGGCCTTCCGCTCACTGCCCGCTTTCCAGTCG
GGAAACCTGTCGTGCCAGCTGCATTAACATGGTCATAGCTGTTTCCTTGCGTATTGGGCGCTCTCCGCTT
CCTCGCTCACTGACTCGCTGCGCTCGGTCGTTCGGGTAAAGCCTGGGGTGCCTAATGAGCAAAAGGCCAG
CAAAAGGCCAGGAACCGTAAAAAGGCCGCGTTGCTGGCGTTTTTCCATAGGCTCCGCCCCCCTGACGAGC
ATCACAAAAATCGACGCTCAAGTCAGAGGTGGCGAAACCCGACAGGACTATAAAGATACCAGGCGTTTCC
CCCTGGAAGCTCCCTCGTGCGCTCTCCTGTTCCGACCCTGCCGCTTACCGGATACCTGTCCGCCTTTCTC
CCTTCGGGAAGCGTGGCGCTTTCTCATAGCTCACGCTGTAGGTATCTCAGTTCGGTGTAGGTCGTTCGCT
CCAAGCTGGGCTGTGTGCACGAACCCCCCGTTCAGCCCGACCGCTGCGCCTTATCCGGTAACTATCGTCT
TGAGTCCAACCCGGTAAGACACGACTTATCGCCACTGGCAGCAGCCACTGGTAACAGGATTAGCA
